Addgene plasmid #222648: pUC57 mini-ZsGreen
Purpose: Vector for cloning gene of interest for in vitro transcription
Depositing lab: Silvia Monticelli. Depositing organization: Institute for Research in Biomedicine, Switzerland. Publication: Crosstalk between Regnase-1 and -3 shapes mast cell survival and cytokine expression. Bataclan M, Leoni C, Moro SG, Pecoraro M, Wong EH, Heissmeyer V, Monticelli S. Life Sci Alliance. 2024 Jun 3;7(8):e202402784. doi: 10.26508/lsa.202402784. Print 2024 Aug. PubMed 38830770.
Backbone
  Vector backbone: pUC57-mini
  Backbone manufacturer: GenScript
  Total vector size (bp): 2988
  Vector type: in vitro transcription
Growth in bacteria
  Bacterial resistance: Ampicillin, 100 μg/mL
  Growth temperature: 37°C
  Growth strain: NEB Stable
  Copy number: High Copy
Gene/Insert
  Gene/Insert name: ZsGreen
  Species: Zoanthus sp.
  Insert size (bp): 696
  Mutation: mutated stop codon
  Promoter: T7
  Cloning method: Gene Synthesis
  Sequencing primers: 5′ TAATACGACTCACTATAGGG
Terms and licenses: Academic/Nonprofit Terms; Industry Terms: Not Available to Industry
Depositor comments: This vector contains 5'UTR and 3'UTR of HBB gene.
How to cite: pUC57 mini-ZsGreen was a gift from Silvia Monticelli (Addgene plasmid # 222648 ; http://n2t.net/addgene:222648 ; RRID:Addgene_222648)
