[The description below was written by a language model from this plasmid's Addgene catalogue record and pLannotate feature annotations shown in this document.]
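Description:
pUC57 mini-ZsGreen is a small, high-copy bacterial plasmid built on the GenScript pUC57-mini backbone and intended as a template vector for in vitro transcription. It is propagated in E. coli through a ColE1/pUC-type origin of replication and selected with ampicillin via the β-lactamase (AmpR) gene driven by its own bla promoter. The catalogue lists a total size of 2988 bp, whereas the sequenced record used for annotation is 2,756 nt, so the two figures do not agree exactly.

The payload is a synthesized transcription cassette, annotated on the reverse strand. A bacteriophage T7 promoter sits upstream of the coding sequence for ZsGreen, the green fluorescent protein from Zoanthus sp., which is detected as the mammalian codon-optimized ZsGreen1 form. Downstream lies a region matching part of the human β-globin polyadenylation signal. This fits the depositor's note that the cassette carries the 5′ and 3′ untranslated regions of the human HBB gene, elements commonly included in synthetic mRNAs to support stability and translation. The 5′ UTR is not separately annotated in the feature table. The ZsGreen stop codon has been mutated, which, together with the stated purpose of cloning a gene of interest, suggests that the reporter is meant to be read through into an in-frame fusion partner, although the record does not describe the cloning sites or the fusion design.

In use, T7 RNA polymerase would transcribe the cassette to yield mRNA encoding ZsGreen, or a ZsGreen-linked protein of interest, flanked by globin UTRs. The record does not specify how the transcripts are used downstream.
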