Features (pLannotate 1.2.2; 6 found; start..end, strand, type, name):
    372..390     -  promoter       T7 promoter: promoter for bacteriophage T7 RNA polymerase
    430..534     +  promoter       AmpR promoter: bla
    535..1395    +  CDS            AmpR: β-lactamase; bla; confers resistance to ampicillin, carbenicillin, and related antibiotics
   1566..2154    +  rep_origin     ori: high-copy-number ColE1/pMB1/pBR322/pUC origin of replication
   2232..2365    -  polyA_signal   β-globin poly(A) (fragment): human β-globin polyadenylation signal
   2377..314     -  CDS            ZsGreen1 (fragment) (across the origin): Zoanthus green fluorescent protein mammalian codon-optimized
>Addgene plasmid #222648 | pUC57 mini-ZsGreen | addgene full sequence | sequence record 449836 | Addgene NGS Result
CACACGGCGCCGTCCTCGAACAGGAAGGAGCGGTCCCAGGTGTAGCCGGCGGGGCAGGAGTTCTTGAAGT
AGTCGACGATGTCCTGGGGGTACTCGGTGAACACGCGGTTGCCGTACATGAAGGCGGCGGACAAGATGTC
CTCGGCGAAGGGCAAGGGGCCGCCCTCCACCACGCACAGGTTGATGGCCTGCTTGCCCTTGAAGGGGTAG
CCGATGCCCTCGCCGGTGATCACGAACTTGTGGCCGTCCACGCAGCCCTCCATGCGGTACTTCATGGTCA
TCTCCTTGGTCAGGCCGTGCTTGGACTGGGCCATGGTGTCTGTTTGAGGTTGCTAGTGAACACAGTTGTG
TCAGAAGCAAATGTATCGATCCCTATAGTGAGTCGTATTAATCATTGGGACGTCAGGTGGCACTTTTCGG
GGAAATGTGCGCGGAACCCCTATTTGTTTATTTTTCTAAATACATTCAAATATGTATCCGCTCATGAGAC
AATAACCCTGATAAATGCTTCAATAATATTGAAAAAGGAAGAGTATGAGTATTCAACATTTCCGTGTCGC
CCTTATTCCCTTTTTTGCGGCATTTTGCCTTCCTGTTTTTGCTCACCCAGAAACGCTGGTGAAAGTAAAA
GATGCTGAAGATCAGTTGGGTGCACGAGTGGGTTACATCGAACTGGATCTCAACAGCGGTAAGATCCTTG
AGAGTTTTCGCCCCGAAGAACGTTTTCCAATGATGAGCACTTTTAAAGTTCTGCTATGTGGCGCGGTATT
ATCCCGTATTGACGCCGGGCAAGAGCAACTCGGTCGCCGCATACACTATTCTCAGAATGACTTGGTTGAG
TACTCACCAGTCACAGAAAAGCATCTTACGGATGGCATGACAGTAAGAGAATTATGCAGTGCTGCCATAA
CCATGAGTGATAACACTGCGGCCAACTTACTTCTGACAACGATCGGAGGACCGAAGGAGCTAACCGCTTT
TTTGCACAACATGGGGGATCATGTAACTCGCCTTGATCGTTGGGAACCGGAGCTGAATGAAGCCATACCA
AACGACGAGCGTGACACCACGATGCCTGTAGCAATGGCAACAACGTTGCGCAAACTATTAACTGGCGAAC
TACTTACTCTAGCTTCCCGGCAACAATTAATAGACTGGATGGAGGCGGATAAAGTTGCAGGACCACTTCT
GCGCTCGGCCCTTCCGGCTGGCTGGTTTATTGCTGATAAATCTGGAGCCGGTGAGCGTGGGTCTCGCGGT
ATCATTGCAGCACTGGGGCCAGATGGTAAGCCCTCCCGTATCGTAGTTATCTACACGACGGGGAGTCAGG
CAACTATGGATGAACGAAATAGACAGATCGCTGAGATAGGTGCCTCACTGATTAAGCATTGGTAACTGTC
AGACCAAGTTTACTCATATATACTTTAGATTGATTTAAAACTTCATTTTTAATTTAAAAGGATCTAGGTG
AAGATCCTTTTTGATAATCTCATGACCAAAATCCCTTAACGTGAGTTTTCGTTCCACTGAGCGTCAGACC
CCGTAGAAAAGATCAAAGGATCTTCTTGAGATCCTTTTTTTCTGCGCGTAATCTGCTGCTTGCAAACAAA
AAAACCACCGCTACCAGCGGTGGTTTGTTTGCCGGATCAAGAGCTACCAACTCTTTTTCCGAAGGTAACT
GGCTTCAGCAGAGCGCAGATACCAAATACTGTTCTTCTAGTGTAGCCGTAGTTAGGCCACCACTTCAAGA
ACTCTGTAGCACCGCCTACATACCTCGCTCTGCTAATCCTGTTACCAGTGGCTGCTGCCAGTGGCGATAA
GTCGTGTCTTACCGGGTTGGACTCAAGACGATAGTTACCGGATAAGGCGCAGCGGTCGGGCTGAACGGGG
GGTTCGTGCACACAGCCCAGCTTGGAGCGAACGACCTACACCGAACTGAGATACCTACAGCGTGAGCTAT
GAGAAAGCGCCACGCTTCCCGAAGGGAGAAAGGCGGACAGGTATCCGGTAAGCGGCAGGGTCGGAACAGG
AGAGCGCACGAGGGAGCTTCCAGGGGGAAACGCCTGGTATCTTTATAGTCCTGTCGGGTTTCGCCACCTC
TGACTTGAGCGTCGATTTTTGTGATGCTCGTCAGGGGGGCGGAGCCTATGGAAAAACGCCAGCAACGCGG
CCTTTTTACGGTTCCTGGCCTTTTGCTGGCCTTTTGCTCACATGTTCTTTCCGATACTAGTTTGCAATGA
AAATAAATGTTTTTTATTAGGCAGAATCCAGATGCTCAAGGCCCTTCATAATATCCCCCAGTTTAGTAGT
TGGACTTAGGGAACAAAGGAACCTTTAATAGAAATTGGACAGCAAGAAAGCGAGCCTCGAGTTCGAAGGG
CAAGGCGGAGCCGGAGGCGATGGCGTGCTCGGTCAGGTGCCACTTCTGGTTCTTGGCGTCGCTGCGGTCC
TCGCGGGTCAGCTTGTGCTGGATGAAGTGCCAGTCGGGCATCTTGCGGGGCACGGACTTGGCCTTGTACA
CGGTGTCGAACTGGCAGCGCAAGCGGCCACCGTCCTTCAGCAGCAGGTACATGCTCACGTCGCCCTTCAA
GATGCCCTGCTTGGGCACGGGGATGATCTTCTCGCAGGAGGGCTCCCAGTTGTCGGTCATCTTCTTCATC
ACGGGGCCGTCGGCGGGGAAGTTCACGCCGTAGAACTTGGACTCGTGGTACATGCAGTTCTCCTCCACGC
TCACGGTGATGTCGGCGTTGCAGATG
